Addgene plasmid #16203: pCMV Sport2 mPer1
Depositing lab: Cheng Lee. Depositing organization: Baylor College of Medicine. Publication: A differential response of two putative mammalian circadian regulators, mper1 and mper2, to light. Albrecht U, Sun ZS, Eichele G, Lee CC. Cell. 1997 Dec 26. 91(7):1055-64. 10.1016/S0092-8674(00)80495-X PubMed 9428527.
Backbone
  Vector backbone: pCMV-Sport2
  Backbone manufacturer: Invitrogen
  Backbone size w/o insert (bp): 4500
  Vector type: Mammalian Expression
Growth in bacteria
  Bacterial resistance: Ampicillin, 100 μg/mL
  Growth temperature: 37°C
  Growth strain: DH5alpha
  Copy number: High Copy
Gene/Insert
  Gene/Insert name: Per1 (alt name: mPer1)
  Species: M. musculus (mouse)
  Insert size (bp): 4700
  Entrez Gene: Per1 (a.k.a. Hftm, Per, m-rigui, mPer1)
  Cloning method: Restriction Enzyme; 5′ cloning site SalI (not destroyed); 3′ cloning site NotI (not destroyed)
  Sequencing primers: 5′ CMV-F
Terms and licenses: Academic/Nonprofit Terms; Industry Terms: Not Available to Industry
How to cite: pCMV Sport2 mPer1 was a gift from Cheng Lee (Addgene plasmid # 16203 ; http://n2t.net/addgene:16203 ; RRID:Addgene_16203)
