[The description below was written by a language model from this plasmid's Addgene catalogue record.]
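Description:
pCMV Sport2 mPer1 is a mammalian expression plasmid built on the commercial pCMV-Sport2 backbone (about 4.5 kb without insert) and carrying a roughly 4.7 kb insert of mouse Per1, also known as mPer1 or m-rigui. The insert sits between SalI and NotI sites, both of which were preserved during cloning, so it can be excised or transferred as a defined fragment. The plasmid is maintained in E. coli as a high-copy replicon under ampicillin selection. No feature table accompanies the record, so the exact origin of replication and other backbone elements are not itemised. The backbone name and the use of a CMV forward primer for sequencing into the 5′ end of the insert indicate that Per1 lies downstream of the cytomegalovirus immediate-early promoter, a strong constitutive promoter widely used for transient expression in mammalian cells.

Per1 encodes a Period-family protein, a core component of the mammalian circadian clock whose transcript levels oscillate and respond to light. The associated study examined how mPer1 and mPer2, as putative circadian regulators, respond differently to light. The record lists no epitope tags, fusion partners, reporters or mammalian selection markers, so the construct appears to provide the untagged mouse cDNA. The record also does not state whether the 4.7 kb insert includes untranslated regions alongside the coding sequence. The plasmid is suited to overexpressing mouse Per1 in cultured mammalian cells for studies of clock function, and it can also serve as a source of the Per1 cDNA for subcloning or for generating probes.
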