>Addgene plasmid #16203 | pCMV Sport2 mPer1 | addgene partial sequence | sequence record 22493 | 16203 with SP6
CGGTCGGATTCCCGGGTCGACCCACGCGTCCGCCCACGCGTCCGGCGGAGCTTCTGGGTTGCGGGCCGAA
ACGGCAAGCGGATGGAGGGCGCTCGAACGGCCAGGTGTCGTGATTAAATTAGTCAGCCCTCAGAGACAGG
CGTCCTACCTCCTTTATCCAGACCTCAAAAGCCCCGTTGTGCACCCGTGGTGGCTTCTTCACCTTCCCTG
TTTCGTCCTCCACTGTATGGCCCAGACATGAGTGGTCCCCTAGAAGGGGCCGATGGGGGAGGAGACCCCA
GGCCCGGAGAACCTTTTTGTCCTGGAGGAGTCCCATCCCCTGGGGCCCCGCAGCACCGGCCTTGTCCAGG
CCCCAGCCTGGCTGATGACACTGATGCAAACAGCAATGGCTCAAGTGGCAATGAGTCCAACGGACCCGAG
TCCAGGGGCGCATCTCAGCGGAGTTCTCATAGTTCCTCTTCTGGCAATGGCAAGGACTCAGCTCTGCTGG
AGACCACTGAGAGCAGCAAGAGTACAAACTCACAGAGCCCATCCCCACCCAGCAGCTCCATTGCCTACAG
CCTCCTGAGTGCGAGCTCAGAGCAGGACAACCCATCTACCAGTGGCTGCAGCAGTGAACAGTCAGCTCGA
GCCAGGACCCAGAAAGAACTCNNNNNNNNNNTNNGGGAGCTCANNCTTCGACTGCCACCAGAGCGTCGGG
CAAGGGCG
